>Addgene plasmid #163086 | pcDNA-Fah_S | addgene full sequence | sequence record 320634 | Addgene NGS Result
TAGTGCGCGAGCAAAATTTAAGCTACAACAAGGCAAGGCTTGACCGACAATTGCATGAAGAATCTGCTTA
GGGTTAGGCGTTTTGCGCTGCTTCGCGATGTACGGGCCAGATATACGCGTTGACATTGATTATTGACTAG
TTATTAATAGTAATCAATTACGGGGTCATTAGTTCATAGCCCATATATGGAGTTCCGCGTTACATAACTT
ACGGTAAATGGCCCGCCTGGCTGACCGCCCAACGACCCCCGCCCATTGACGTCAATAATGACGTATGTTC
CCATAGTAACGCCAATAGGGACTTTCCATTGACGTCAATGGGTGGAGTATTTACGGTAAACTGCCCACTT
GGCAGTACATCAAGTGTATCATATGCCAAGTACGCCCCCTATTGACGTCAATGACGGTAAATGGCCCGCC
TGGCATTATGCCCAGTACATGACCTTATGGGACTTTCCTACTTGGCAGTACATCTACGTATTAGTCATCG
CTATTACCATGGTGATGCGGTTTTGGCAGTACATCAATGGGCGTGGATAGCGGTTTGACTCACGGGGATT
TCCAAGTCTCCACCCCATTGACGTCAATGGGAGTTTGTTTTGGCACCAAAATCAACGGGACTTTCCAAAA
TGTCGTAACAACTCCGCCCCATTGACGCAAATGGGCGGTAGGCGTGTACGGTGGGAGGTCTATATAAGCA
GAGCTCTCTGGCTAACTAGAGAACCCACTGCTTACTGGCTTATCGAAATTAATACGACTCACTATAGGGA
GACCCAAGCTGGCTAGTTAAGCTTGGTACCGAGCTCGGATCCACTAGTCCAGTGTGGTGGAATTGCCACC
ATGTCCTTTATTCCAGTGGCCGAGGACTCCGACTTTCCCATCCAAAACCTGCCCTATGGTGTTTTCTCCA
CTCAAAGCAACCCAAAGCCACGGATTGGTGTAGCCATCGGTGACCAGATCTTGGACCTGAGTGTCATTAA
ACACCTCTTTACCGGACCTGCCCTTTCCAAACATCAACATGTCTTCGATGAGACAACTCTCAGTAACTTC
ATGGGTCTGGGTCAAGCTGCATGGAAGGAGGCAAGAGCATCCTTACAGAACTTACTGTCTGCCAGCCAAG
CCCGGCTCAGAGATGACAAGGAGCTTCGGCAGCGTGCATTCACCTCCCAGGCTTCTGCGACAATGCACCT
TCCTGCTACCATAGGAGACTACACGGACTTCTACTCTTCTCGGCAGCATGCCACCAATGTTGGCATTATG
TTCAGAGGCAAGGAGAATGCGCTGTTGCCAAATTGGCTCCACTTACCTGTGGGATACCATGGCCGAGCTT
CCTCCATTGTGGTATCTGGAACCCCGATTCGAAGACCCATGGGGCAGATGAGACCTGATAACTCAAAGCC
TCCTGTGTATGGTGCCTGCAGACTCTTAGACATGGAGTTGGAAATGGCTTTCTTCGTAGGCCCTGGGAAC
AGATTCGGAGAGCCAATCCCCATTTCCAAAGCCCATGAACACATTTTCGGGATGGTCCTCATGAACGACT
GGAGCGCACGAGACATCCAGCAATGGGAGTACGTCCCACTTGGGCCATTCCTGGGGAAAAGCTTTGGAAC
CACAATCTCCCCGTGGGTGGTGCCTATGGATGCCCTCATGCCCTTTGTGGTGCCAAACCCAAAGCAGGAC
CCCAAGCCCTTGCCATATCTCTGCCACAGCCAGCCCTACACATTTGATATCAACCTGTCTGTCTCTTTGA
AAGGAGAAGGAATGAGCCAGGCGGCTACCATCTGCAGGTCTAACTTTAAGCACATGTACTGGACCATGCT
GCAGCAACTCACACACCACTCTGTTAATGGATGCAACCTGAGACCTGGGGACCTCTTGGCTTCTGGAACC
ATCAGTGGATCAGACCCTGAAAGCTTTGGCTCCATGCTGGAACTGTCCTGGAAGGGAACAAAGGCCATCG
ATGTGGAGCAGGGGCAGACCAGGACCTTCCTGCTGGACGGCGATGAAGTCATCATAACAGGTCACTGCCA
GGGGGACGGCTACCGTGTTGGCTTTGGCCAGTGTGCTGGGAAAGTGCTGCCTGCCCTTTCACCAGCCAAT
TCTGCAGATATCCAGCACAGTGGCGGCCGCTCGAGTCTAGAGGGCCCGCGGTTCGAACAAAAACTCATCT
CAGAAGAGGATCTGAATATGCATACCGGTCATCATCACCATCACCATTGAGTTTAAACCCGCTGATCAGC
CTCGACTGTGCCTTCTAGTTGCCAGCCATCTGTTGTTTGCCCCTCCCCCGTGCCTTCCTTGACCCTGGAA
GGTGCCACTCCCACTGTCCTTTCCTAATAAAATGAGGAAATTGCATCGCATTGTCTGAGTAGGTGTCATT
CTATTCTGGGGGGTGGGGTGGGGCAGGACAGCAAGGGGGAGGATTGGGAAGACAATAGCAGGCATGCTGG
GGATGCGGTGGGCTCTATGGCTTCTGAGGCGGAAAGAACCAGCTGGGGCTCTAGGGGGTATCCCC
[124 nt withheld, positions 2516-2639]
C
[91 nt withheld, positions 2641-2731]
A
[49 nt withheld, positions 2733-2781]
CCTTTGACGTTGGAGTCCACGTTCTTT
[37 nt withheld, positions 2809-2845]
ACCCTATCTCGGTCTATTCTTTTGATTTATAAGGGATTTTGCCGATTTCGGCCTATTGGTTAAAAAATGA
GCTGATTTAACAAAAATTTAACGCGAATTAATTCTGTGGAATGTGTGTCAGTTAGGGTGTGGAAAGTCCC
CAGGCTCCCCAGCAGGCAGAAGTATGCAAAGCATGCATCTCAATTAGTCAGCAACCAGGTGTGGAAAGTC
CCCAGGCTCCCCAGCAGGCAGAAGTATGCAAAGCATGCATCTCAATTAGTCAGCAACCATAGTCCCGCCC
CTAACTCCGCCCATCCCGCCCCTAACTCCGCCCAGTTCCGCCCATTCTCCGCCCCATGGCTGACTAATTT
TTTTTATTTATGCAGAGGCCGAGGCCGCCTCTGCCTCTGAGCTATTCCAGAAGTAGTGAGGAGGCTTTTT
TGGAGGCCTAGGCTTTTGCAAAAAGCTCCCGGGAGCTTGTATATCCATTTTCGGATCTGATCAAGAGACA
GGATGAGGATCGTTTCGCATGATTGAACAAGATGGATTGCACGCAGGTTCTCCGGCCGCTTGGGTGGAGA
GGCTATTCGGCTATGACTGGGCACAACAGACAATCGGCTGCTCTGATGCCGCCGTGTTCCGGCTGTCAGC
GCAGGGGCGCCCGGTTCTTTTTGTCAAGACCGACCTGTCCGGTGCCCTGAATGAACTGCAGGACGAGGCA
GCGCGGCTATCGTGGCTGGCCACGACGGGCGTTCCTTGCGCAGCTGTGCTCGACGTTGTCACTGAAGCGG
GAAGGGACTGGCTGCTATTGGGCGAAGTGCCGGGGCAGGATCTCCTGTCATCTCACCTTGCTCCTGCCGA
GAAAGTATCCATCATGGCTGATGCAATGCGGCGGCTGCATACGCTTGATCCGGCTACCTGCCCATTCGAC
CACCAAGCGAAACATCGCATCGAGCGAGCACGTACTCGGATGGAAGCCGGTCTTGTCGATCAGGATGATC
TGGACGAAGAGCATCAGGGGCTCGCGCCAGCCGAACTGTTCGCCAGGCTCAAGGCGCGCATGCCCGACGG
CGAGGATCTCGTCGTGACCCATGGCGATGCCTGCTTGCCGAATATCATGGTGGAAAATGGCCGCTTTTCT
GGATTCATCGACTGTGGCCGGCTGGGTGTGGCGGACCGCTATCAGGACATAGCGTTGGCTACCCGTGATA
TTGCTGAAGAGCTTGGCGGCGAATGGGCTGACCGCTTCCTCGTGCTTTACGGTATCGCCGCTCCCGATTC
GCAGCGCATCGCCTTCTATCGCCTTCTTGACGAGTTCTTCTGAGCGGGACTCTGGGGTTCGCGAAATGAC
CGACCAAGCGACGCCCAACCTGCCATCACGAGATTTCGATTCCACCGCCGCCTTCTATGAAAGGTTGGGC
TTCGGAATCGTTTTCCGGGACGCCGGCTGGATGATCCTCCAGCGCGGGGATCTCATGCTGGAGTTCTTCG
CCCACCCCAACTTGTTTATTGCAGCTTATAATGGTTACAAATAAAGCAATAGCATCACAAATTTCACAAA
TAAAGCATTTTTTTCACTGCATTCTAGTTGTGGTTTGTCCAAACTCATCAATGTATCTTATCATGTCTGT
ATACCGTCGACCTCTAGCTAGAGCTTGGCGTAATCATGGTCATAGCTGTTTCCTGTGTGAAATTGTTATC
CGCTCACAATTCCACACAACATACGAGCCGGAAGCATAAAGTGTAAAGCCTGGGGTGCCTAATGAGTGAG
CTAACTCACATTAATTGCGTTGCGCTCACTGCCCGCTTTCCAGTCGGGAAACCTGTCGTGCCAGCTGCAT
TAATGAATCGGCCAACGCGCGGGGAGAGGCGGTTTGCGTATTGGGCGCTCTTCCGCTTCCTCGCTCACTG
ACTCGCTGCGCTCGGTCGTTCGGCTGCGGCGAGCGGTATCAGCTCACTCAAAGGCGGTAATACGGTTATC
CACAGAATCAGGGGATAACGCAGGAAAGAACATGTGAGCAAAAGGCCAGCAAAAGGCCAGGAACCGTAAA
AAGGCCGCGTTGCTGGCGTTTTTCCATAGGCTCCGCCCCCCTGACGAGCATCACAAAAATCGACGCTCAA
GTCAGAGGTGGCGAAACCCGACAGGACTATAAAGATACCAGGCGTTTCCCCCTGGAAGCTCCCTCGTGCG
CTCTCCTGTTCCGACCCTGCCGCTTACCGGATACCTGTCCGCCTTTCTCCCTTCGGGAAGCGTGGCGCTT
TCTCATAGCTCACGCTGTAGGTATCTCAGTTCGGTGTAGGTCGTTCGCTCCAAGCTGGGCTGTGTGCACG
AACCCCCCGTTCAGCCCGACCGCTGCGCCTTATCCGGTAACTATCGTCTTGAGTCCAACCCGGTAAGACA
CGACTTATCGCCACTGGCAGCAGCCACTGGTAACAGGATTAGCAGAGCGAGGTATGTAGGCGGTGCTACA
GAGTTCTTGAAGTGGTGGCCTAACTACGGCTACACTAGAAGAACAGTATTTGGTATCTGCGCTCTGCTGA
AGCCAGTTACCTTCGGAAAAAGAGTTGGTAGCTCTTGATCCGGCAAACAAACCACCGCTGGTAGCGGTGG
TTTTTTTGTTTGCAAGCAGCAGATTACGCGCAGAAAAAAAGGATCTCAAGAAGATCCTTTGATCTTTTCT
ACGGGGTCTGACGCTCAGTGGAACGAAAACTCACGTTAAGGGATTTTGGTCATGAGATTATCAAAAAGGA
TCTTCACCTAGATCCTTTTAAATTAAAAATGAAGTTTTAAATCAATCTAAAGTATATATGAGTAAACTTG
GTCTGACAGTTACCAATGCTTAATCAGTGAGGCACCTATCTCAGCGATCTGTCTATTTCGTTCATCCATA
GTTGCCTGACTCCCCGTCGTGTAGATAACTACGATACGGGAGGGCTTACCATCTGGCCCCAGTGCTGCAA
TGATACCGCGAGACCCACGCTCACCGGCTCCAGATTTATCAGCAATAAACCAGCCAGCCGGAAGGGCCGA
GCGCAGAAGTGGTCCTGCAACTTTATCCGCCTCCATCCAGTCTATTAATTGTTGCCGGGAAGCTAGAGTA
AGTAGTTCGCCAGTTAATAGTTTGCGCAACGTTGTTGCCATTGCTACAGGCATCGTGGTGTCACGCTCGT
CGTTTGGTATGGCTTCATTCAGCTCCGGTTCCCAACGATCAAGGCGAGTTACATGATCCCCCATGTTGTG
CAAAAAAGCGGTTAGCTCCTTCGGTCCTCCGATCGTTGTCAGAAGTAAGTTGGCCGCAGTGTTATCACTC
ATGGTTATGGCAGCACTGCATAATTCTCTTACTGTCATGCCATCCGTAAGATGCTTTTCTGTGACTGGTG
AGTACTCAACCAAGTCATTCTGAGAATAGTGTATGCGGCGACCGAGTTGCTCTTGCCCGGCGTCAATACG
GGATAATACCGCGCCACATAGCAGAACTTTAAAAGTGCTCATCATTGGAAAACGTTCTTCGGGGCGAAAA
CTCTCAAGGATCTTACCGCTGTTGAGATCCAGTTCGATGTAACCCACTCGTGCACCCAACTGATCTTCAG
CATCTTTTACTTTCACCAGCGTTTCTGGGTGAGCAAAAACAGGAAGGCAAAATGCCGCAAAAAAGGGAAT
AAGGGCGACACGGAAATGTTGAATACTCATACTCTTCCTTTTTCAATATTATTGAAGCATTTATCAGGGT
TATTGTCTCATGAGCGGATACATATTTGAATGTATTTAGAAAAATAAACAAATAGGGGTTCCGCGCACAT
TTCCCCGAAAAGTGCCACCTGACGTCGACGGATCGGGAGATCTCCCGATCCCCTATGGTGCACTCTCAGT
ACAATCTGCTCTGATGCCGCATAGTTAAGCCAGTATCTGCTCCCTGCTTGTGTGTTGGAGGTCGCTGAG
Features (pLannotate 1.2.2; 20 found; start..end, strand, type, name):
    122..501     +  enhancer       CMV enhancer: human cytomegalovirus immediate early enhancer
    502..705     +  promoter       CMV promoter: human cytomegalovirus (CMV) immediate early promoter
    701..734     +  LTR            5' LTR (truncated) (fragment): truncated 5' long terminal repeat (LTR) from HIV-1
    750..768     +  promoter       T7 promoter: promoter for bacteriophage T7 RNA polymerase
    841..2097    +  CDS            Fah: FAAA_MOUSE - Experimental evidence at protein level: Swiss-Prot protein existence level 1. From Mus musculus (Mouse).
   2246..2470    +  polyA_signal   bGH poly(A) signal: bovine growth hormone polyadenylation signal
   2474..2495    +  promoter       SV40 promoter (fragment): SV40 enhancer and early promoter
   2516..2944    +  rep_origin     f1 ori (sequence partly withheld): f1 bacteriophage origin of replication; arrow indicates direction of (+) strand synthesis
   2958..3287    +  promoter       SV40 promoter: SV40 enhancer and early promoter
   3354..4145    +  CDS            neo: KKA2_KLEPN - Also known as kan, nptII. Experimental evidence at protein level: Swiss-Prot protein existence level 1. Resistance to kanamycin, neomycin, paromomycin, ribostamycin, butirosin and gentamicin B. From Klebsiella pneumoniae.
   4171..4329    +  CDS            ble (fragment): BLE_KLEPN - Experimental evidence at protein level: Swiss-Prot protein existence level 1. Binding protein with a strong affinity to the bleomycin family of antibiotics. Binds to CL990; an antimitotic-antibiotic compound. From Klebsiella pneumoniae.
   4324..4445    +  polyA_signal   SV40 poly(A) signal: SV40 polyadenylation signal
   4518..4534    -  protein_bind   lac operator: The lac repressor binds to the lac operator to inhibit transcription in E. coli. This inhibition can be relieved by adding lactose or isopropyl-β-D-thiogalactopyranoside (IPTG). lac repressor encoded by lacI
   4542..4572    -  promoter       lac promoter: promoter for the E. coli lac operon
   4587..4608    -  protein_bind   CAP binding site: CAP binding activates transcription in the presence of cAMP. E. coli catabolite activator protein
   4621..4713    -  CDS            lacI (fragment): lac repressor; lacI; The lac repressor binds to the lac operator to inhibit transcription in E. coli. This inhibition can be relieved by adding lactose or isopropyl-β-D-thiogalactopyranoside (IPTG).
   4896..5484    -  rep_origin     ori: high-copy-number ColE1/pMB1/pBR322/pUC origin of replication
   5655..6515    -  CDS            AmpR: β-lactamase; bla; confers resistance to ampicillin, carbenicillin, and related antibiotics
   6516..6620    -  promoter       AmpR promoter: bla
   6679..6731    -  misc_feature   bom (fragment): basis of mobility region from pBR322
