[The description below was written by a language model from this plasmid's Addgene catalogue record and pLannotate feature annotations shown in this document.]
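Description:
pcDNA-Fah_S is a mammalian expression plasmid of about 6.8 kb, built on an Invitrogen pcDNA backbone, that expresses the Swingshift mutant form of mouse fumarylacetoacetate hydrolase (FAH). It is propagated in E. coli through a high-copy ColE1/pUC-type origin with ampicillin selection from the bla gene. An f1 origin is also present and would allow single-stranded DNA production. For selection in mammalian cells, an SV40 enhancer/early promoter drives the neomycin phosphotransferase gene, terminated by the SV40 polyadenylation signal, so stable transfectants can be selected with G418.

The payload is a roughly 1.26 kb mouse Fah coding sequence placed downstream of the human cytomegalovirus immediate-early enhancer and promoter and upstream of the bovine growth hormone polyadenylation signal. This arrangement gives strong constitutive transcription in most transfected mammalian cell lines. A T7 promoter sits between the CMV promoter and the insert and can serve for in vitro transcription or as a sequencing primer site. The catalogue lists a C-terminal Myc-His tag on the insert. The automated annotation does not call these epitopes as separate features, although there is unannotated space between the end of the Fah reading frame and the poly(A) signal where they would lie. The catalogue lists the insert twice with identical details, but the feature table shows only one Fah coding sequence. The record does not state the exact nature of the Swingshift mutation. Several short hits in the table (an HIV-1 LTR fragment, and ble, lacI and bom fragments) look like backbone remnants or annotation artefacts rather than functional parts.

The plasmid is intended for expressing mutant FAH in cultured mammalian cells. The associated study concerns FAH deficiency, altered sleep-wake patterns and tyrosinemia in mice.
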