Addgene plasmid #163086: pcDNA-Fah_S
Purpose: Swingshift mutant FAH in mammalian cells
Depositing lab: Joseph Takahashi. Depositing organization: University of Texas Southwestern Medical Center. Publication: Tissue-specific FAH deficiency alters sleep-wake patterns and results in chronic tyrosinemia in mice. Yang S, Siepka SM, Cox KH, Kumar V, de Groot M, Chelliah Y, Chen J, Tu B, Takahashi JS. Proc Natl Acad Sci U S A. 2019 Oct 29;116(44):22229-22236. doi: 10.1073/pnas.1904485116. Epub 2019 Oct 14. PubMed 31611405.
Backbone
  Vector backbone: pcDNA
  Backbone manufacturer: invitrogen
  Backbone size w/o insert (bp): 5506
  Total vector size (bp): 6764
  Vector type: Mammalian Expression
  Selectable markers: Neomycin (select with G418)
Growth in bacteria
  Bacterial resistance: Ampicillin, 100 μg/mL
  Growth temperature: 37°C
  Growth strain: DH5alpha
  Copy number: Unknown
Gene/Insert 1
  Gene/Insert name: Fah_S
  Species: M. musculus (mouse)
  Insert size (bp): 1258
  Promoter: CMV
  Tag / fusion protein: Myc-His (C terminal on insert)
  Cloning method: Ligation Independent Cloning
  Sequencing primers: 5′ TAATACGACTCACTATAGGG; 3′ TAGAAGGCACAGTCGAGG
Gene/Insert 2
  Gene/Insert name: Fah_S
  Species: M. musculus (mouse)
  Insert size (bp): 1258
  Tag / fusion protein: Myc-His (C terminal on insert)
Terms and licenses: Academic/Nonprofit Terms; Industry Terms: Not Available to Industry
How to cite: pcDNA-Fah_S was a gift from Joseph Takahashi (Addgene plasmid # 163086 ; http://n2t.net/addgene:163086 ; RRID:Addgene_163086)
